>Addgene plasmid #153373 | lvl0 TUB9p | addgene full sequence | sequence record 314904 | Addgene NGS Result
GTCCGGCAAAAAAGGGCAAGGTGTCACCACCCTGCCCTTTTTCTTTAAAACCGAAAAGATTACTTCGCGT
TATGCAGGCTTCCTCGCTCACTGACTCGCTGCGCTCGGTCGTTCGGCTGCGGCGAGCGGTATCAGCTCAC
TCAAAGGCGGTAATACGGTTATCCACAGAATCAGGGGATAACGCAGGAAAGAACATGTGAGCAAAAGGCC
AGCAAAAGGCCAGGAACCGTAAAAAGGCCGCGTTGCTGGCGTTTTTCCACAGGCTCCGCCCCCCTGACGA
GCATCACAAAAATCGACGCTCAAGTCAGAGGTGGCGAAACCCGACAGGACTATAAAGATACCAGGCGTTT
CCCCCTGGAAGCTCCCTCGTGCGCTCTCCTGTTCCGACCCTGCCGCTTACCGGATACCTGTCCGCCTTTC
TCCCTTCGGGAAGCGTGGCGCTTTCTCATAGCTCACGCTGTAGGTATCTCAGTTCGGTGTAGGTCGTTCG
CTCCAAGCTGGGCTGTGTGCACGAACCCCCCGTTCAGCCCGACCGCTGCGCCTTATCCGGTAACTATCGT
CTTGAGTCCAACCCGGTAAGACACGACTTATCGCCACTGGCAGCAGCCACTGGTAACAGGATTAGCAGAG
CGAGGTATGTAGGCGGTGCTACAGAGTTCTTGAAGTGGTGGCCTAACTACGGCTACACTAGAAGAACAGT
ATTTGGTATCTGCGCTCTGCTGAAGCCAGTTACCTTCGGAAAAAGAGTTGGTAGCTCTTGATCCGGCAAA
CAAACCACCGCTGGTAGCGGTGGTTTTTTTGTTTGCAAGCAGCAGATTACGCGCAGAAAAAAAGGATCTC
AAGAAGATCCTTTGATCTTTTCTACGGGGTCTGACGCTCAGTGGAACGAAAACTCACGTTAAGGGATTTT
GGTCATGAGATTATCAAAAAGGATCTTCACCTAGATCCTTTTAAATTAAAAATGAAGTTTTAAATCAATC
TAAAGTATATATGAGTAAACTTGGTCTGACAGCTCGAGGCTTGGATTCTCACCAATAAAAAACGCCCGGC
GGCAACCGAGCGTTCTGAACAAATCCAGATGGAGTTCTGAGGTCATTACTGGATCTATCAACAGGAGTCC
AAGCGAGCTCGATATCAAATTACGCCCCGCCCTGCCACTCATCGCAGTACTGTTGTAATTCATTAAGCAT
TCTGCCGACATGGAAGCCATCACAAACGGCATGATGAACCTGAATCGCCAGCGGCATCAGCACCTTGTCG
CCTTGCGTATAATATTTGCCCATGGTGAAAACGGGGGCGAAGAAGTTGTCCATATTGGCCACGTTTAAAT
CAAAACTGGTGAAACTCACCCAGGGATTGGCTGAGACGAAAAACATATTCTCAATAAACCCTTTAGGGAA
ATAGGCCAGGTTTTCACCGTAACACGCCACATCTTGCGAATATATGTGTAGAAACTGCCGGAAATCGTCG
TGGTATTCACTCCAGAGCGATGAAAACGTTTCAGTTTGCTCATGGAAAACGGTGTAACAAGGGTGAACAC
TATCCCATATCACCAGCTCACCGTCTTTCATTGCCATACGAAATTCCGGATGAGCATTCATCAGGCGGGC
AAGAATGTGAATAAAGGCCGGATAAAACTTGTGCTTATTTTTCTTTACGGTCTTTAAAAAGGCCGTAATA
TCCAGCTGAACGGTCTGGTTATAGGTACATTGAGCAACTGACTGAAATGCCTCAAAATGTTCTTTACGAT
GCCATTGGGATATATCAACGGTGGTATATCCAGTGATTTTTTTCTCCATTTTAGCTTCCTTAGCTCCTGA
AAATCTCGATAACTCAAAAAATACGCCCGGTAGTGATCTTATTTCATTATGGTGAAAGTTGGAACCTCTT
ACGTGCCCGATCAACTCGAGTGCCACCTGACGTCTAAGAAACCATTATTATCATGACATTAACCTATAAA
AATAGGCGTATCACGAGGCAGAATTTCAGATAAAAAAAATCCTTAGCTTTCGCTAAGGATGATTTCTGGA
ATTCGGTCTCTGGAGGTAAAATTGCCTATTATTGGTGTGAAAAACAACAAAGGAAAATCCACTAATGACG
CAAATTCGAATCTTTTGGTCTTTAATTTCAATATCCGAAGAAAAAAGGATCTAATCAATAATATAAAAAA
GCGTAGAAAACAATTTGCCTTTATATAACTTTCACGAGTGATTTTGTAAATATTTTATAATTAATTAACA
AAAATATCTAAGGAAAGATATTTGTTTTTGATTCGCTGTATAACAGCACATAAAGGAAACCAAATCGAAA
AACTATCAGGGTAATATCAAAAACCAATAGAAGTCTAAGGACGAAAATGCAAATTATTTGAGAAACTAGA
GAAAAAAGGAGGTAAACTATATATAGCCGATTACTACTCTCATTTGTTTTTATACCCCTCAATCATAAAC
AATAAACAATGTGAGACCCTGCA
Features (pLannotate 1.2.2; 7 found; start..end, strand, type, name):
      2..59      +  terminator     his operon terminator: This putative transcriptin terminator from the E. coli his operon has a 2-bp deletion introduced during synthesis. Its efficiency has not been determined.
    254..842     -  rep_origin     ori: high-copy-number ColE1/pMB1/pBR322/pUC origin of replication
   1025..1119    -  terminator     lambda t0 terminator: transcription terminator from phage lambda
   1143..1799    -  CDS            cat: CAT_ECOLX - Experimental evidence at protein level: Swiss-Prot protein existence level 1. This enzyme is an effector of chloramphenicol resistance in bacteria. From Escherichia coli. This protein is used as a marker in many commonly used cloning vectors, such as pACYC184.
   1800..1897    -  promoter       cat promoter: promoter of the E. coli cat gene encoding chloramphenicol acetyltransferase
   1983..2026    -  terminator     bacterial terminator: putative bacterial transcription terminator
   2441..2456    +  misc_feature   CEN4 (fragment): S. cerevisiae CEN4 centromere
