[The description below was written by a language model from this plasmid's Addgene catalogue record and pLannotate feature annotations shown in this document.]
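Description:
lvl0 TUB9p is a Level 0 standard-part plasmid from the Mobius Assembly for Plant Systems toolkit. It carries a 420 bp promoter fragment from the Arabidopsis thaliana TUB9 gene in the small mUAV (universal acceptor) backbone. Although catalogued as a plant expression vector, it is best understood as a storage and donor plasmid for a single regulatory part. It contains no coding sequence, plant terminator, plant selection marker or T-DNA elements, so it cannot drive expression in plants on its own. The promoter was inserted through AarI sites, a type IIS enzyme that cuts outside its recognition sequence, and both sites were destroyed during cloning.

The sequenced record is 2,473 nt, which matches the 2,053 bp backbone plus the 420 bp insert. The annotated features are almost entirely backbone. They include a high-copy ColE1/pUC-type origin for propagation in E. coli and a chloramphenicol acetyltransferase gene with its native cat promoter for chloramphenicol selection. Several bacterial transcription terminators are also present (his operon, lambda t0 and a further putative terminator); these presumably insulate the cloning site and the marker from read-through transcription. The TUB9 promoter itself was not recognised by the annotation software and probably lies in the unannotated stretch near the end of the record. The very short "CEN4 fragment" hit falls within that region and is most likely a chance match to AT-rich plant sequence, not a functional yeast centromere.

The part is intended to be combined with coding sequences and terminators in higher-level assemblies to build plant transcriptional units. The associated work examined how promoter and terminator choices interact to affect gene expression.
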