Addgene plasmid #153373: lvl0 TUB9p
Purpose: Plant promoter
Depositing lab: Naomi Nakayama. Depositing organization: University of Edinburgh. Publication: Mobius Assembly for Plant Systems highlights promoter-terminator interaction in gene regulation. Andreou , Andreas I., Nirkko, Jessica , Ochoa-Villarreal, Marisol , Nakayama, Naomi. bioRxiv, March 31, 2021 10.1101/2021.03.31.437819.
Backbone
  Vector backbone: mUAV
  Backbone size w/o insert (bp): 2053
  Vector type: Plant Expression
Growth in bacteria
  Bacterial resistance: Chloramphenicol, 25 μg/mL
  Growth temperature: 37°C
  Growth strain: DH5alpha
  Copy number: High Copy
Gene/Insert
  Gene/Insert name: TUB9 promoter
  Species: A. thaliana (mustard weed)
  Insert size (bp): 420
  Cloning method: Restriction Enzyme; 5′ cloning site AarI (destroyed during cloning); 3′ cloning site AarI (destroyed during cloning)
  Sequencing primers: 5′ tgccacctgacgtctaagaa; 3′ attaccgcctttgagtgagc
Terms and licenses: Academic/Nonprofit Terms; Industry Terms: Not Available to Industry
How to cite: lvl0 TUB9p was a gift from Naomi Nakayama (Addgene plasmid # 153373 ; http://n2t.net/addgene:153373 ; RRID:Addgene_153373)
